>Addgene plasmid #124540 | 8xCTS1_delta-hutRNApro_BsmBIplch-SAMsgRNA_14nt Buffer_delta-hutRNApro_SV40polyA | depositor full sequence | sequence record 237650 | 8xCTS1_delta-hutRNApro_BsmBIplch-SAMsgRNA_14nt Buffer_delta-hutRNApro_SV40polyA sequence 3613 bps
TCCGGTAACTATCGTCTTGAGTCCAACCCGGTAAGACACGACTTATCGCCACTGGCAGCAGCCACTGGTA
ACAGGATTAGCAGAGCGAGGTATGTAGGCGGTGCTACAGAGTTCTTGAAGTGGTGGCCTAACTACGGCTA
CACTAGAAGGACAGTATTTGGTATCTGCGCTCTGCTGAAGCCAGTTACCTTCGGAAAAAGAGTTGGTAGC
TCTTGATCCGGCAAACAAACCACCGCTGGTAGCGGTGGTTTTTTTGTTTGCAAGCAGCAGATTACGCGCA
GAAAAAAAGGATCTCAAGAAGATCCTTTGATCTTTTCTACGGGGTCTGACGCTCAGTGGAACGAAAACTC
ACGTTAAGGGATTTTGGTCATGAGATTATCAAAAAGGATCTTCACCTAGATCCTTTTAAATTAAAAATGA
AGTTTTAAATCAATCTAAAGTATATATGAGTAAACTTGGTCTGACAGTTACCAATGCTTAATCAGTGAGG
CACCTATCTCAGCGATCTGTCTATTTCGTTCATCCATAGTTGCCTGACTCCCCGTCGTGTAGATAACTAC
GATACGGGAGGGCTTACCATCTGGCCCCAGTGCTGCAATGATACCGCGAGACCCACGCTCACCGGCTCCA
GATTTATCAGCAATAAACCAGCCAGCCGGAAGGGCCGAGCGCAGAAGTGGTCCTGCAACTTTATCCGCCT
CCATCCAGTCTATTAATTGTTGCCGGGAAGCTAGAGTAAGTAGTTCGCCAGTTAATAGTTTGCGCAACGT
TGTTGCCATTGCTACAGGCATCGTGGTGTCACGCTCGTCGTTTGGTATGGCTTCATTCAGCTCCGGTTCC
CAACGATCAAGGCGAGTTACATGATCCCCCATGTTGTGCAAAAAAGCGGTTAGCTCCTTCGGTCCTCCGA
TCGTTGTCAGAAGTAAGTTGGCCGCAGTGTTATCACTCATGGTTATGGCAGCACTGCATAATTCTCTTAC
TGTCATGCCATCCGTAAGATGCTTTTCTGTGACTGGTGAGTACTCAACCAAGTCATTCTGAGAATAGTGT
ATGCGGCGACCGAGTTGCTCTTGCCCGGCGTCAATACGGGATAATACCGCGCCACATAGCAGAACTTTAA
AAGTGCTCATCATTGGAAAACGTTCTTCGGGGCGAAAACTCTCAAGGATCTTACCGCTGTTGAGATCCAG
TTCGATGTAACCCACTCGTGCACCCAACTGATCTTCAGCATCTTTTACTTTCACCAGCGTTTCTGGGTGA
GCAAAAACAGGAAGGCAAAATGCCGCAAAAAAGGGAATAAGGGCGACACGGAAATGTTGAATACTCATAC
TCTTCCTTTTTCAATATTATTGAAGCATTTATCAGGGTTATTGTCTCATGAGCGGATACATATTTGAATG
TATTTAGAAAAATAAACAAATAGGGGTTCCGCGCACATTTCCCCGAAAAGTGCCACCTG
[124 nt withheld, positions 1460-1583]
C
[91 nt withheld, positions 1585-1675]
A
[49 nt withheld, positions 1677-1725]
CCTTTGACGTTGGAGTCCACGTTCTTT
[37 nt withheld, positions 1753-1789]
ACCCTATCTCGGTCTATTCTTTTGATTTATAAGGGATTTTGCCGATTTCGGCCTATTGGTTAAAAAATGA
GCTGATTTAACAAAAATTTAACGCGAATTTTAACAAAATATTAACGTTTACAATTTCCCATTCGCCATTC
AGGCTGCGCAACTGTTGGGAAGGGCGATCGGTGCGGGCCTCTTCGCTATTACGCCAGCCCAAGCTACCAT
GATAAGTAAGTAATATTAAGGTACGGGAGGTACTTGGAGCGGCCGCAATAAAATATCTTTATTTTCATTA
CATCTGTGTGTTGGTTTTTTGTGTGAATCGATAGTACTAACATACGCTCTCCATCAAAACAAAACGAAAC
AAAACAAACTAGCAAAATAGGCTGTCCCCAGTGCAAGTGCAGGTGCCAGAACATTTCTCTATCGATAGCT
AGCTGAAATATTAATGTCGCGACTATTAATATTTTCAGGCTAGCCATGCTTCGCTACACGCGACTATTAA
TATTTTCAGGCTAGCCATGCTTCGCTACACGCGACTATTAATATTTTCAAGCTAGCCATGCTTCGCTACA
CGCGACTATTAATATTTTCAGGCTAGCCATGCTTCGCTAACGCGACTATTAATATTTTCAGGCTAGTCAT
GCTTCGCTACACGCGACTATTAATATTTTCAGGCTAGCCATGCTTCGCTACACGCGACTATTAATATTTT
CAGGCTAGCCATGCTTCGCTACACGCGACTATTAATATTTTCAGGCTAGCCATGCTTCGCTACACGCGAC
TATTAATATTTTCAGGCTAGCGGGGGGCTATAAAAGGGGGTGGGGGCGTTCGTCCTGCTATCTAGCGTCG
CGTTGACCATGCCAACGGCTCGTTGGGAGGTCCCGGGTTCAAATCCCGGACGAGCCCGGAGACGGACGTC
TCCGTTTTAGAGCTAGGCCAACATGAGGATCACCCATGTCTGCAGGGCCTAGCAAGTTAAAATAAGGCTA
GTCCGTTATCAACTTGGCCAACATGAGGATCACCCATGTCTGCAGGGCCAAGTGGCACCGAGTCGGTGCA
ACCAGTTTGTGTCGGCTCGTTGGGAGGTCCCGGGTTCAAATCCCGGACGAGCCCGGGACGGCCGGCCGCT
TCGAGCAGACATGATAAGATACATTGATGAGTTTGGACAAACCACAACTAGAATGCAGTGAAAAAAATGC
TTTATTTGTGAAATTTGTGATGCTATTGCTTTATTTGTAACCATTATAAGCTGCAATAAACAAGTTAACA
ACAACAATTGCATTCATTTTATGTTTCAGGTTCAGGGGGAGGTGTGGGAGGTTTTTTAAAGCAAGTAAAA
CCTCTACAAATGTGGTAAAATCGATAAGGATCGAGTATGTCGACCGATGCCCTTGAGAGCCTTCAACCCA
GTCAGCTCCTTCCGGTGGGCGCGGGGCATGACTATCGTCGCCGCACTTATGATGCAACTCGTAGGACAGG
TGCATGTGAGCAAAAGGCCAGCAAAAGGCCAGGAACCGTAAAAAGGCCGCGTTGCTGGCGTTTTTCCATA
GGCTCCGCCCCCCTGACGAGCATCACAAAAATCGACGCTCAAGTCAGAGGTGGCGAAACCCGACAGGACT
ATAAAGATACCAGGCGTTTCCCCCTGGAAGCTCCCTCGTGCGCTCTCCTGTTCCGACCCTGCCGCTTACC
GGATACCTGTCCGCCTTTCTCCCTTCGGGAAGCGTGGCGCTTTCTCAATGCTCACGCTGTAGGTATCTCA
GTTCGGTGTAGGTCGTTCGCTCCAAGCTGGGCTGTGTGCACGAACCCCCCGTTCAGCCCGACCGCTGCGC
CTTA
Features (pLannotate 1.2.2; 14 found; start..end, strand, type, name):
    468..1328    -  CDS            AmpR: β-lactamase; bla; confers resistance to ampicillin, carbenicillin, and related antibiotics
   1329..1433    -  promoter       AmpR promoter: bla
   1460..1915    +  rep_origin     f1 ori (sequence partly withheld): f1 bacteriophage origin of replication; arrow indicates direction of (+) strand synthesis
   1920..1987    -  CDS            lacZα (fragment): LacZα fragment of β-galactosidase; lacZ fragment
   2046..2094    +  polyA_signal   poly(A) signal: synthetic polyadenylation signal
   2108..2199    +  misc_feature   pause site: RNA polymerase II transcriptional pause signal from the human α2 globin gene
   2720..2738    +  misc_RNA       MS2 stem loop: stem loop that binds the bacteriophage MS2 coat protein
   2749..2785    +  misc_RNA       gRNA scaffold (fragment): guide RNA scaffold for the Streptococcus pyogenes CRISPR/Cas9 system
   2790..2808    +  misc_RNA       MS2 stem loop: stem loop that binds the bacteriophage MS2 coat protein
   2819..2838    +  misc_RNA       gRNA scaffold (fragment): guide RNA scaffold for the Streptococcus pyogenes CRISPR/Cas9 system
   2924..3045    -  polyA_signal   SV40 poly(A) signal: SV40 polyadenylation signal
   3068..3136    -  CDS            large T antigen (fragment): large T antigen from SV40 (simian virus 40)
   3158..3241    +  CDS            TcR (fragment): tetracycline efflux protein; tet; confers resistance to tetracycline
   3322..297     -  rep_origin     ori (across the origin): high-copy-number ColE1/pMB1/pBR322/pUC origin of replication
