>Addgene plasmid #124540 | 8xCTS1_delta-hutRNApro_BsmBIplch-SAMsgRNA_14nt Buffer_delta-hutRNApro_SV40polyA | addgene full sequence | sequence record 242322 | Addgene NGS Result
TAAGGCGCAGCGGTCGGGCTGAACGGGGGGTTCGTGCACACAGCCCAGCTTGGAGCGAACGACCTACACC
GAACTGAGATACCTACAGCGTGAGCTATGAGAAAGCGCCACGCTTCCCGAAGGGAGAAAGGCGGACAGGT
ATCCGGTAAGCGGCAGGGTCGGAACAGGAGAGCGCACGAGGGAGCTTCCAGGGGGAAACGCCTGGTATCT
TTATAGTCCTGTCGGGTTTCGCCACCTCTGACTTGAGCGTCGATTTTTGTGATGCTCGTCAGGGGGGCGG
AGCCTATGGAAAAACGCCAGCAACGCGGCCTTTTTACGGTTCCTGGCCTTTTGCTGGCCTTTTGCTCACA
TGCACCTGTCCTACGAGTTGCATCATAAGTGCGGCGACGATAGTCATGCCCCGCGCCCACCGGAAGGAGC
TGACTGGGTTGAAGGCTCTCAAGGGCATCGGTCGACATACTCGATCCTTATCGATTTTACCACATTTGTA
GAGGTTTTACTTGCTTTAAAAAACCTCCCACACCTCCCCCTGAACCTGAAACATAAAATGAATGCAATTG
TTGTTGTTAACTTGTTTATTGCAGCTTATAATGGTTACAAATAAAGCAATAGCATCACAAATTTCACAAA
TAAAGCATTTTTTTCACTGCATTCTAGTTGTGGTTTGTCCAAACTCATCAATGTATCTTATCATGTCTGC
TCGAAGCGGCCGGCCGTCCCGGGCTCGTCCGGGATTTGAACCCGGGACCTCCCAACGAGCCGACACAAAC
TGGTTGCACCGACTCGGTGCCACTTGGCCCTGCAGACATGGGTGATCCTCATGTTGGCCAAGTTGATAAC
GGACTAGCCTTATTTTAACTTGCTAGGCCCTGCAGACATGGGTGATCCTCATGTTGGCCTAGCTCTAAAA
CGGAGACGTCCGTCTCCGGGCTCGTCCGGGATTTGAACCCGGGACCTCCCAACGAGCCGTTGGCATGGTC
AACGCGACGCTAGATAGCAGGACGAACGCCCCCACCCCCTTTTATAGCCCCCCGCTAGCCTGAAAATATT
AATAGTCGCGTGTAGCGAAGCATGGCTAGCCTGAAAATATTAATAGTCGCGTGTAGCGAAGCATGGCTAG
CCTGAAAATATTAATAGTCGCGTGTAGCGAAGCATGGCTAGCCTGAAAATATTAATAGTCGCGTGTAGCG
AAGCATGACTAGCCTGAAAATATTAATAGTCGCGTTAGCGAAGCATGGCTAGCCTGAAAATATTAATAGT
CGCGTGTAGCGAAGCATGGCTAGCTTGAAAATATTAATAGTCGCGTGTAGCGAAGCATGGCTAGCCTGAA
AATATTAATAGTCGCGTGTAGCGAAGCATGGCTAGCCTGAAAATATTAATAGTCGCGACATTAATATTTC
AGCTAGCTATCGATAGAGAAATGTTCTGGCACCTGCACTTGCACTGGGGACAGCCTATTTTGCTAGTTTG
TTTTGTTTCGTTTTGTTTTGATGGAGAGCGTATGTTAGTACTATCGATTCACACAAAAAACCAACACACA
GATGTAATGAAAATAAAGATATTTTATTGCGGCCGCTCCAAGTACCTCCCGTACCTTAATATTACTTACT
TATCATGGTAGCTTGGGCTGGCGTAATAGCGAAGAGGCCCGCACCGATCGCCCTTCCCAACAGTTGCGCA
GCCTGAATGGCGAATGGCAAATTGTAAGCGTTAATATTTTGTTAAAATTCGCGTTAAATTTTTGTTAAAT
CAGCTCATTTTTTAACCAATAGGCCGAAATCGGCAAAATCCCTTATAAATCAAAAGAATAGACCGAGATA
GGGT
[37 nt withheld, positions 1825-1861]
AAAGAACGTGGACTCCAACGTCAAAGG
[49 nt withheld, positions 1889-1937]
T
[91 nt withheld, positions 1939-2029]
G
[124 nt withheld, positions 2031-2154]
CAGGTGGCACTTTTCGGGGAAATGTGCGCGGAACCCCTATTTGTTTATTTTTCTAAATACATTCAAATAT
GTATCCGCTCATGAGACAATAACCCTGATAAATGCTTCAATAATATTGAAAAAGGAAGAGTATGAGTATT
CAACATTTCCGTGTCGCCCTTATTCCCTTTTTTGCGGCATTTTGCCTTCCTGTTTTTGCTCACCCAGAAA
CGCTGGTGAAAGTAAAAGATGCTGAAGATCAGTTGGGTGCACGAGTGGGTTACATCGAACTGGATCTCAA
CAGCGGTAAGATCCTTGAGAGTTTTCGCCCCGAAGAACGTTTTCCAATGATGAGCACTTTTAAAGTTCTG
CTATGTGGCGCGGTATTATCCCGTATTGACGCCGGGCAAGAGCAACTCGGTCGCCGCATACACTATTCTC
AGAATGACTTGGTTGAGTACTCACCAGTCACAGAAAAGCATCTTACGGATGGCATGACAGTAAGAGAATT
ATGCAGTGCTGCCATAACCATGAGTGATAACACTGCGGCCAACTTACTTCTGACAACGATCGGAGGACCG
AAGGAGCTAACCGCTTTTTTGCACAACATGGGGGATCATGTAACTCGCCTTGATCGTTGGGAACCGGAGC
TGAATGAAGCCATACCAAACGACGAGCGTGACACCACGATGCCTGTAGCAATGGCAACAACGTTGCGCAA
ACTATTAACTGGCGAACTACTTACTCTAGCTTCCCGGCAACAATTAATAGACTGGATGGAGGCGGATAAA
GTTGCAGGACCACTTCTGCGCTCGGCCCTTCCGGCTGGCTGGTTTATTGCTGATAAATCTGGAGCCGGTG
AGCGTGGGTCTCGCGGTATCATTGCAGCACTGGGGCCAGATGGTAAGCCCTCCCGTATCGTAGTTATCTA
CACGACGGGGAGTCAGGCAACTATGGATGAACGAAATAGACAGATCGCTGAGATAGGTGCCTCACTGATT
AAGCATTGGTAACTGTCAGACCAAGTTTACTCATATATACTTTAGATTGATTTAAAACTTCATTTTTAAT
TTAAAAGGATCTAGGTGAAGATCCTTTTTGATAATCTCATGACCAAAATCCCTTAACGTGAGTTTTCGTT
CCACTGAGCGTCAGACCCCGTAGAAAAGATCAAAGGATCTTCTTGAGATCCTTTTTTTCTGCGCGTAATC
TGCTGCTTGCAAACAAAAAAACCACCGCTACCAGCGGTGGTTTGTTTGCCGGATCAAGAGCTACCAACTC
TTTTTCCGAAGGTAACTGGCTTCAGCAGAGCGCAGATACCAAATACTGTTCTTCTAGTGTAGCCGTAGTT
AGGCCACCACTTCAAGAACTCTGTAGCACCGCCTACATACCTCGCTCTGCTAATCCTGTTACCAGTGGCT
GCTGCCAGTGGCGATAAGTCGTGTCTTACCGGGTTGGACTCAAGACGATAGTTACCGGA
Features (pLannotate 1.2.2; 14 found; start..end, strand, type, name):
    373..456     -  CDS            TcR (fragment): tetracycline efflux protein; tet; confers resistance to tetracycline
    478..546     +  CDS            large T antigen (fragment): large T antigen from SV40 (simian virus 40)
    569..690     +  polyA_signal   SV40 poly(A) signal: SV40 polyadenylation signal
    776..795     -  misc_RNA       gRNA scaffold (fragment): guide RNA scaffold for the Streptococcus pyogenes CRISPR/Cas9 system
    806..824     -  misc_RNA       MS2 stem loop: stem loop that binds the bacteriophage MS2 coat protein
    829..865     -  misc_RNA       gRNA scaffold (fragment): guide RNA scaffold for the Streptococcus pyogenes CRISPR/Cas9 system
    876..894     -  misc_RNA       MS2 stem loop: stem loop that binds the bacteriophage MS2 coat protein
   1415..1506    -  misc_feature   pause site: RNA polymerase II transcriptional pause signal from the human α2 globin gene
   1520..1568    -  polyA_signal   poly(A) signal: synthetic polyadenylation signal
   1627..1694    +  CDS            lacZα (fragment): LacZα fragment of β-galactosidase; lacZ fragment
   1726..2154    -  rep_origin     f1 ori (sequence partly withheld): f1 bacteriophage origin of replication; arrow indicates direction of (+) strand synthesis
   2181..2285    +  promoter       AmpR promoter: bla
   2286..3146    +  CDS            AmpR: β-lactamase; bla; confers resistance to ampicillin, carbenicillin, and related antibiotics
   3317..292     +  rep_origin     ori (across the origin): high-copy-number ColE1/pMB1/pBR322/pUC origin of replication
