[The description below was written by a language model from this plasmid's Addgene catalogue record and pLannotate feature annotations shown in this document.]
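Description:
8xCTS1_delta-hutRNApro_BsmBIplch-SAMsgRNA_14nt Buffer_delta-hutRNApro_SV40polyA is a 3.6 kb mammalian expression plasmid built on the P1-EYFP-pA backbone. It serves as a cloning vector for producing a Cas9 guide RNA from an RNA polymerase II transcript. It is maintained in E. coli through a high-copy ColE1/pUC-type origin with ampicillin selection (AmpR under its own bla promoter) and also carries an f1 phage origin. The short lacZα, TcR and SV40 large T antigen matches in the annotation are fragments, most likely backbone remnants rather than functional genes.

The payload is an S. pyogenes sgRNA scaffold of the synergistic activation mediator (SAM) type. It carries two MS2 stem loops that recruit MS2 coat protein fusions for transcriptional activation. A BsmBI-flanked placeholder sits in the spacer position so that a targeting sequence can be cloned in; no spacer is present in the deposited plasmid. The guide is flanked on both sides by engineered human tRNA-Pro scaffolds carrying a deletion of positions 11–41, with a 14 nt buffer before the downstream copy. According to the depositor, these variants give low or absent background expression while retaining moderate ability to release the guide through tRNA processing.

Transcription is driven by a minimal ADE promoter, and the name indicates eight CTS1 elements upstream of it. Neither these elements nor the tRNA scaffolds were picked up by the automated annotation. A synthetic poly(A) signal and an α2-globin Pol II pause site lie upstream of the cassette, a common arrangement for limiting read-through from the backbone. The feature table places an SV40 poly(A) signal downstream, although it is annotated on the opposite strand to the guide scaffold. The enhancer elements can be exchanged via NheI, and the whole promoter/enhancer region via NcoI and NheI. The depositor and sequencing-derived records show the same features in opposite orientation.
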