Addgene plasmid #124540: 8xCTS1_delta-hutRNApro_BsmBIplch-SAMsgRNA_14nt Buffer_delta-hutRNApro_SV40polyA
Purpose: Cloning vector for tRNA-released synergistic activation mediator gRNA. BsmBI flanked placeholder for spacer cloning.
Depositing lab: Tudor Fulga. Depositing organization: University of Oxford. Publication: Decoupling tRNA promoter and processing activities enables specific Pol-II Cas9 guide RNA expression. Knapp DJHF, Michaels YS, Jamilly M, Ferry QRV, Barbosa H, Milne TA, Fulga TA. Nat Commun. 2019 Apr 2;10(1):1490. doi: 10.1038/s41467-019-09148-3. PubMed 30940799.
Backbone
  Vector backbone: P1-EYFP-pA (Construct 5) (Addgene: 55197)
  Vector type: Mammalian Expression
Growth in bacteria
  Bacterial resistance: Ampicillin, 100 μg/mL
  Growth temperature: 37°C
  Growth strain: DH5alpha
  Copy number: Unknown
Gene/Insert
  Gene/Insert name: delta-hutRNApro_BsmBIplch-SAMsgRNA_14nt Buffer_delta-hutRNApro
  gRNA/shRNA sequence: Unknown
  Species: H. sapiens (human)
  Mutation: d11-41, d11-41
  Promoter: Minimal ADE
  Cloning method: Restriction Enzyme; 5′ cloning site Unknown (unknown if destroyed)
Terms and licenses: Academic/Nonprofit Terms; Industry Terms: Not Available to Industry
Depositor comments: Engineered tRNA scaffold-flanked sgRNA containing 2xMS2 loops with a BsmBI cloning site for spacer cloning. The flanking variants show low/absent background with moderate guide release capability. Enhancer elements can be exchanged using the NheI site, and promoter/enhancer region can be changed using NcoI NheI double digestion. Please visit https://www.biorxiv.org/content/10.1101/342485v1 for BioRxiv preprint.
How to cite: 8xCTS1_delta-hutRNApro_BsmBIplch-SAMsgRNA_14nt Buffer_delta-hutRNApro_SV40polyA was a gift from Tudor Fulga (Addgene plasmid # 124540 ; http://n2t.net/addgene:124540 ; RRID:Addgene_124540)
